Addgene plasmid #188261: dCas9-NLS-gs10-cTRb413
Purpose: Plasmid ensures constitutive expression of the C-terminal fragment of split TRbeta (aa 413-460), fused to the catalytically inactive Cas9 (dCas9) protein, a flexible GS linker and the SV40 NLS signal at the N-terminus
Depositing lab: Roman Jerala. Publication: Chemically inducible split protein regulators for mammalian cells. Rihtar E, Lebar T, Lainscek D, Kores K, Lesnik S, Bren U, Jerala R. Nat Chem Biol. 2022 Sep 26. doi: 10.1038/s41589-022-01136-x. PubMed 36163385.
Backbone
  Vector backbone: pcDNA3
  Vector type: Mammalian Expression, CRISPR
Growth in bacteria
  Bacterial resistance: Ampicillin, 100 μg/mL
  Growth temperature: 37°C
  Growth strain: DH5alpha
  Copy number: High Copy
Gene/Insert
  Gene/Insert name: cTRb413
  Species: H. sapiens (human)
  Entrez Gene: TXNRD2 (a.k.a. GCCD5, SELZ, TR, TR-BETA, TR3, TRXR2)
  Cloning method: Gibson Cloning
Terms and licenses: Academic/Nonprofit Terms; Industry Terms: Not Available to Industry
How to cite: dCas9-NLS-gs10-cTRb413 was a gift from Roman Jerala (Addgene plasmid # 188261 ; http://n2t.net/addgene:188261 ; RRID:Addgene_188261)
