[The description below was written by a language model from this plasmid's Addgene catalogue record and pLannotate feature annotations shown in this document.]
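Description:
dCas9-NLS-gs10-cTRb413 is a pcDNA3-based mammalian expression plasmid of about 9.7 kb, classed as a CRISPR vector, that constitutively produces one half of a split-protein pair tethered to catalytically inactive Cas9. It is propagated in E. coli from a high-copy ColE1/pUC-type origin under ampicillin selection (AmpR with its own bla promoter). It also retains the usual pcDNA3 elements: an f1 origin, residual lac regulatory fragments, and an SV40 promoter-driven neomycin resistance gene with an SV40 poly(A) signal, which could support G418 selection of transfected mammalian cells.

The expression cassette runs from the CMV immediate-early enhancer and promoter (followed by a T7 promoter) to the bGH polyadenylation signal, with an SP6 promoter lying between the coding region and the poly(A) signal. The annotated open reading frame starts with a short His-tag fragment. It continues through Streptococcus pyogenes Cas9, which the catalogue entry states is the nuclease-dead dCas9 form, then an SV40 nuclear localization signal. A short unannotated gap follows, consistent with the flexible 10-residue GS linker implied by the name, and the frame ends in the small C-terminal TRbeta fragment (residues 413–460).

The record is inconsistent about this fragment. The catalogue links the insert to the human Entrez gene TXNRD2, which carries "TR-BETA" as an alias, whereas the sequence-based annotation matches thyroid hormone receptor beta (THRB, best hit the chicken orthologue). The sequence match suggests the fragment derives from the thyroid hormone receptor.

According to the associated publication title, the construct belongs to a set of chemically inducible split protein regulators for mammalian cells. The dCas9 fusion would presumably be paired with a complementary N-terminal TRbeta fragment, although the record does not describe the partner construct, the guide RNA or the inducing ligand.
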