Features (pLannotate 1.2.2; 23 found; start..end, strand, type, name):
     37..89      -  misc_feature   bom (fragment): basis of mobility region from pBR322
    244..623     +  enhancer       CMV enhancer: human cytomegalovirus immediate early enhancer
    624..827     +  promoter       CMV promoter: human cytomegalovirus (CMV) immediate early promoter
    872..890     +  promoter       T7 promoter: promoter for bacteriophage T7 RNA polymerase
    962..979     +  CDS            9xHis (fragment): 9xHis affinity tag
    980..5077    +  CDS            Cas9: Cas9 (Csn1) endonuclease from the Streptococcus pyogenes Type II CRISPR/Cas system generates RNA-guided double strand breaks in DNA
   5084..5104    +  CDS            SV40 NLS: nuclear localization signal of SV40 (simian virus 40) large T antigen
   5135..5278    +  CDS            THRB (fragment): THB_CHICK - Also known as C-ERBA-BETA, NR1A2. Experimental evidence at protein level: Swiss-Prot protein existence level 1. Nuclear hormone receptor that can act as a repressor or activator of transcription. High affinity receptor for thyroid hormones, including triiodothyronine and thyroxine. From Gallus gallus (Chicken).
   5297..5315    -  promoter       SP6 promoter: promoter for bacteriophage SP6 RNA polymerase
   5341..5565    +  polyA_signal   bGH poly(A) signal: bovine growth hormone polyadenylation signal
   5569..5590    +  promoter       SV40 promoter (fragment): SV40 enhancer and early promoter
   5611..6039    +  rep_origin     f1 ori (sequence partly withheld): f1 bacteriophage origin of replication; arrow indicates direction of (+) strand synthesis
   6053..6382    +  promoter       SV40 promoter: SV40 enhancer and early promoter
   6449..7240    +  CDS            neo: KKA2_KLEPN - Also known as kan, nptII. Experimental evidence at protein level: Swiss-Prot protein existence level 1. Resistance to kanamycin, neomycin, paromomycin, ribostamycin, butirosin and gentamicin B. From Klebsiella pneumoniae.
   7264..7422    +  CDS            ble (fragment): BLE_KLEPN - Experimental evidence at protein level: Swiss-Prot protein existence level 1. Binding protein with a strong affinity to the bleomycin family of antibiotics. Binds to CL990; an antimitotic-antibiotic compound. From Klebsiella pneumoniae.
   7417..7538    +  polyA_signal   SV40 poly(A) signal: SV40 polyadenylation signal
   7611..7627    -  protein_bind   lac operator: The lac repressor binds to the lac operator to inhibit transcription in E. coli. This inhibition can be relieved by adding lactose or isopropyl-β-D-thiogalactopyranoside (IPTG). lac repressor encoded by lacI
   7635..7665    -  promoter       lac promoter: promoter for the E. coli lac operon
   7680..7701    -  protein_bind   CAP binding site: CAP binding activates transcription in the presence of cAMP. E. coli catabolite activator protein
   7714..7806    -  CDS            lacI (fragment): lac repressor; lacI; The lac repressor binds to the lac operator to inhibit transcription in E. coli. This inhibition can be relieved by adding lactose or isopropyl-β-D-thiogalactopyranoside (IPTG).
   7989..8577    -  rep_origin     ori: high-copy-number ColE1/pMB1/pBR322/pUC origin of replication
   8748..9608    -  CDS            AmpR: β-lactamase; bla; confers resistance to ampicillin, carbenicillin, and related antibiotics
   9609..9713    -  promoter       AmpR promoter: bla
>Addgene plasmid #188261 | dCas9-NLS-gs10-cTRb413 | addgene full sequence | sequence record 374572 | Addgene NGS Result
CCTGACGTCGACGGATCGGGAGATCTCCCGATCCCCTATGGTGCACTCTCAGTACAATCTGCTCTGATGC
CGCATAGTTAAGCCAGTATCTGCTCCCTGCTTGTGTGTTGGAGGTCGCTGAGTAGTGCGCGAGCAAAATT
TAAGCTACAACAAGGCAAGGCTTGACCGACAATTGCATGAAGAATCTGCTTAGGGTTAGGCGTTTTGCGC
TGCTTCGCGATGTACGGGCCAGATATACGCGTTGACATTGATTATTGACTAGTTATTAATAGTAATCAAT
TACGGGGTCATTAGTTCATAGCCCATATATGGAGTTCCGCGTTACATAACTTACGGTAAATGGCCCGCCT
GGCTGACCGCCCAACGACCCCCGCCCATTGACGTCAATAATGACGTATGTTCCCATAGTAACGCCAATAG
GGACTTTCCATTGACGTCAATGGGTGGAGTATTTACGGTAAACTGCCCACTTGGCAGTACATCAAGTGTA
TCATATGCCAAGTACGCCCCCTATTGACGTCAATGACGGTAAATGGCCCGCCTGGCATTATGCCCAGTAC
ATGACCTTATGGGACTTTCCTACTTGGCAGTACATCTACGTATTAGTCATCGCTATTACCATGGTGATGC
GGTTTTGGCAGTACATCAATGGGCGTGGATAGCGGTTTGACTCACGGGGATTTCCAAGTCTCCACCCCAT
TGACGTCAATGGGAGTTTGTTTTGGCACCAAAATCAACGGGACTTTCCAAAATGTCGTAACAACTCCGCC
CCATTGACGCAAATGGGCGGTAGGCGTGTACGGTGGGAGGTCTATATAAGCAGAGCTCTCTGGCTAACCA
GAGAACCCACTGCTTACTGGCTTATCGAAATTAATACGACTCACTATAGGGAGACCCAAGCTTGGTACCG
AGCTCGGATCCACTAGTAACGGCCGCCAGTGTGCTGGAATTCGCCACCATGCACCACCACCACCACCACG
ACAAGAAGTACAGCATCGGCCTGGCCATCGGCACCAACTCTGTGGGCTGGGCCGTGATCACCGACGAGTA
CAAGGTGCCCAGCAAGAAATTCAAGGTGCTGGGCAACACCGACCGGCACAGCATCAAGAAGAACCTGATC
GGCGCCCTGCTGTTCGACAGCGGAGAAACAGCCGAGGCCACCCGGCTGAAGAGAACCGCCAGAAGAAGAT
ACACCAGACGGAAGAACCGGATCTGCTATCTGCAAGAGATCTTCAGCAACGAGATGGCCAAGGTGGACGA
CAGCTTCTTCCACAGACTGGAAGAGTCCTTCCTGGTGGAAGAGGATAAGAAGCACGAGCGGCACCCCATC
TTCGGCAACATCGTGGACGAGGTGGCCTACCACGAGAAGTACCCCACCATCTACCACCTGAGAAAGAAAC
TGGTGGACAGCACCGACAAGGCCGACCTGCGGCTGATCTATCTGGCCCTGGCCCACATGATCAAGTTCCG
GGGCCACTTCCTGATCGAGGGCGACCTGAACCCCGACAACAGCGACGTGGACAAGCTGTTCATCCAGCTG
GTGCAGACCTACAACCAGCTGTTCGAGGAAAACCCCATCAACGCCAGCGGCGTGGACGCCAAGGCCATCC
TGTCTGCCAGACTGAGCAAGAGCAGACGGCTGGAAAATCTGATCGCCCAGCTGCCCGGCGAGAAGAAGAA
TGGCCTGTTCGGCAACCTGATTGCCCTGAGCCTGGGCCTGACCCCCAACTTCAAGAGCAACTTCGACCTG
GCCGAGGATGCCAAACTGCAGCTGAGCAAGGACACCTACGACGACGACCTGGACAACCTGCTGGCCCAGA
TCGGCGACCAGTACGCCGACCTGTTTCTGGCCGCCAAGAACCTGTCCGACGCCATCCTGCTGAGCGACAT
CCTGAGAGTGAACACCGAGATCACCAAGGCCCCCCTGAGCGCCTCTATGATCAAGAGATACGACGAGCAC
CACCAGGACCTGACCCTGCTGAAAGCTCTCGTGCGGCAGCAGCTGCCTGAGAAGTACAAAGAGATTTTCT
TCGACCAGAGCAAGAACGGCTACGCCGGCTACATCGATGGCGGAGCCAGCCAGGAAGAGTTCTACAAGTT
CATCAAGCCCATCCTGGAAAAGATGGACGGCACCGAGGAACTGCTCGTGAAGCTGAACAGAGAGGACCTG
CTGCGGAAGCAGCGGACCTTCGACAACGGCAGCATCCCCCACCAGATCCACCTGGGAGAGCTGCACGCCA
TTCTGCGGCGGCAGGAAGATTTTTACCCATTCCTGAAGGACAACCGGGAAAAGATCGAGAAGATCCTGAC
CTTCCGCATCCCCTACTACGTGGGCCCTCTGGCCAGGGGAAACAGCAGATTCGCCTGGATGACCAGAAAG
AGCGAGGAAACCATCACCCCCTGGAACTTCGAGGAAGTGGTGGACAAGGGCGCCAGCGCCCAGAGCTTCA
TCGAGCGGATGACCAACTTCGATAAGAACCTGCCCAACGAGAAGGTGCTGCCCAAGCACAGCCTGCTGTA
CGAGTACTTCACCGTGTACAACGAGCTGACCAAAGTGAAATACGTGACCGAGGGAATGAGAAAGCCCGCC
TTCCTGAGCGGCGAGCAGAAAAAAGCCATCGTGGACCTGCTGTTCAAGACCAACCGGAAAGTGACCGTGA
AGCAGCTGAAAGAGGACTACTTCAAGAAAATCGAGTGCTTCGACTCCGTGGAAATCTCCGGCGTGGAAGA
TCGGTTCAACGCCTCCCTGGGCACATACCACGATCTGCTGAAAATTATCAAGGACAAGGACTTCCTGGAC
AATGAGGAAAACGAGGACATTCTGGAAGATATCGTGCTGACCCTGACACTGTTTGAGGACAGAGAGATGA
TCGAGGAACGGCTGAAAACCTATGCCCACCTGTTCGACGACAAAGTGATGAAGCAGCTGAAGCGGCGGAG
ATACACCGGCTGGGGCAGGCTGAGCCGGAAGCTGATCAACGGCATCCGGGACAAGCAGTCCGGCAAGACA
ATCCTGGATTTCCTGAAGTCCGACGGCTTCGCCAACAGAAACTTCATGCAGCTGATCCACGACGACAGCC
TGACCTTTAAAGAGGACATCCAGAAAGCCCAGGTGTCCGGCCAGGGCGATAGCCTGCACGAGCACATTGC
CAATCTGGCCGGCAGCCCCGCCATTAAGAAGGGCATCCTGCAGACAGTGAAGGTGGTGGACGAGCTCGTG
AAAGTGATGGGCCGGCACAAGCCCGAGAACATCGTGATCGAAATGGCCAGAGAGAACCAGACCACCCAGA
AGGGACAGAAGAACAGCCGCGAGAGAATGAAGCGGATCGAAGAGGGCATCAAAGAGCTGGGCAGCCAGAT
CCTGAAAGAACACCCCGTGGAAAACACCCAGCTGCAGAACGAGAAGCTGTACCTGTACTACCTGCAGAAT
GGGCGGGATATGTACGTGGACCAGGAACTGGACATCAACCGGCTGTCCGACTACGATGTGGACGCTATCG
TGCCTCAGAGCTTTCTGAAGGACGACTCCATCGATAACAAAGTGCTGACTCGGAGCGACAAGAACCGGGG
CAAGAGCGACAACGTGCCCTCCGAAGAGGTCGTGAAGAAGATGAAGAACTACTGGCGCCAGCTGCTGAAT
GCCAAGCTGATTACCCAGAGGAAGTTCGACAATCTGACCAAGGCCGAGAGAGGCGGCCTGAGCGAACTGG
ATAAGGCCGGCTTCATCAAGAGACAGCTGGTGGAAACCCGGCAGATCACAAAGCACGTGGCACAGATCCT
GGACTCCCGGATGAACACTAAGTACGACGAGAACGACAAACTGATCCGGGAAGTGAAAGTGATCACCCTG
AAGTCCAAGCTGGTGTCCGATTTCCGGAAGGATTTCCAGTTTTACAAAGTGCGCGAGATCAACAACTACC
ACCACGCCCACGACGCCTACCTGAACGCCGTCGTGGGAACCGCCCTGATCAAAAAGTACCCTAAGCTGGA
AAGCGAGTTCGTGTACGGCGACTACAAGGTGTACGACGTGCGGAAGATGATCGCCAAGAGCGAGCAGGAA
ATCGGCAAGGCTACCGCCAAGTACTTCTTCTACAGCAACATCATGAACTTTTTCAAGACCGAGATTACCC
TGGCCAACGGCGAGATCCGGAAGCGGCCTCTGATCGAGACAAACGGCGAAACAGGCGAGATCGTGTGGGA
TAAGGGCCGGGACTTTGCCACCGTGCGGAAAGTGCTGTCTATGCCCCAAGTGAATATCGTGAAAAAGACC
GAGGTGCAGACAGGCGGCTTCAGCAAAGAGTCTATCCTGCCCAAGAGGAACAGCGACAAGCTGATCGCCA
GAAAGAAGGACTGGGACCCTAAGAAGTACGGCGGCTTCGACAGCCCCACCGTGGCCTATTCTGTGCTGGT
GGTGGCCAAAGTGGAAAAGGGCAAGTCCAAGAAACTGAAGAGTGTGAAAGAGCTGCTGGGGATCACCATC
ATGGAAAGAAGCAGCTTCGAGAAGAATCCCATCGACTTTCTGGAAGCCAAGGGCTACAAAGAAGTGAAAA
AGGACCTGATCATCAAGCTGCCTAAGTACTCCCTGTTCGAGCTGGAAAACGGCCGGAAGAGAATGCTGGC
CTCTGCCGGCGAACTGCAGAAGGGAAACGAACTGGCCCTGCCCTCCAAATATGTGAACTTCCTGTACCTG
GCCAGCCACTATGAGAAGCTGAAGGGCTCCCCCGAGGATAATGAGCAGAAACAGCTGTTTGTGGAACAGC
ACAAACACTACCTGGACGAGATCATCGAGCAGATCAGCGAGTTCTCCAAGAGAGTGATCCTGGCCGACGC
TAATCTGGACAAGGTGCTGAGCGCCTACAACAAGCACAGAGACAAGCCTATCAGAGAGCAGGCCGAGAAT
ATCATCCACCTGTTTACCCTGACCAATCTGGGAGCCCCTGCCGCCTTCAAGTACTTTGACACCACCATCG
ACCGGAAGAGGTACACCAGCACCAAAGAGGTGCTGGACGCCACCCTGATCCACCAGAGCATCACCGGCCT
GTACGAGACACGGATCGACCTGTCTCAGCTGGGAGGCTCTGATCCAAAAAAGAAGAGAAAGGTAGGCGGC
TCTGGCGGCGGCTCCGGAGGCTCTCACGTGACCCACTTCTGGCCCAAGCTGCTGATGAAGGTGACCGACC
TGAGGATGATCGGCGCCTGCCACGCCAGCAGGTTCCTGCACATGAAGGTGGAGTGCCCCACCGAGCTGTT
CCCCCCCCTGTTCCTGGAGGTGTTCGAGTAATCTAGAGGGCCCTATTCTATAGTGTCACCTAAATGCTAG
AGCTCGCTGATCAGCCTCGACTGTGCCTTCTAGTTGCCAGCCATCTGTTGTTTGCCCCTCCCCCGTGCCT
TCCTTGACCCTGGAAGGTGCCACTCCCACTGTCCTTTCCTAATAAAATGAGGAAATTGCATCGCATTGTC
TGAGTAGGTGTCATTCTATTCTGGGGGGTGGGGTGGGGCAGGACAGCAAGGGGGAGGATTGGGAAGACAA
TAGCAGGCATGCTGGGGATGCGGTGGGCTCTATGGCTTCTGAGGCGGAAAGAACCAGCTGGGGCTCTAGG
GGGTATCCCC
[124 nt withheld, positions 5611-5734]
C
[91 nt withheld, positions 5736-5826]
A
[49 nt withheld, positions 5828-5876]
CTTTTGACGTTGGAGTCCACGTTCTTT
[37 nt withheld, positions 5904-5940]
ACCCTATCTCGGTCTATTCTTTTGATTTATAAGGGATTTTGCCGATTTCGGCCTATTGGTTAAAAAATGA
GCTGATTTAACAAAAATTTAACGCGAATTAATTCTGTGGAATGTGTGTCAGTTAGGGTGTGGAAAGTCCC
CAGGCTCCCCAGCAGGCAGAAGTATGCAAAGCATGCATCTCAATTAGTCAGCAACCAGGTGTGGAAAGTC
CCCAGGCTCCCCAGCAGGCAGAAGTATGCAAAGCATGCATCTCAATTAGTCAGCAACCATAGTCCCGCCC
CTAACTCCGCCCATCCCGCCCCTAACTCCGCCCAGTTCCGCCCATTCTCCGCCCCATGGCTGACTAATTT
TTTTTATTTATGCAGAGGCCGAGGCCGCCTCTGCCTCTGAGCTATTCCAGAAGTAGTGAGGAGGCTTTTT
TGGAGGCCTAGGCTTTTGCAAAAAGCTCCCGGGAGCTTGTATATCCATTTTCGGATCTGATCAAGAGACA
GGATGAGGATCGTTTCGCATGATTGAACAAGATGGATTGCACGCAGGTTCTCCGGCCGCTTGGGTGGAGA
GGCTATTCGGCTATGACTGGGCACAACAGACAATCGGCTGCTCTGATGCCGCCGTGTTCCGGCTGTCAGC
GCAGGGGCGCCCGGTTCTTTTTGTCAAGACCGACCTGTCCGGTGCCCTGAATGAACTGCAGGACGAGGCA
GCGCGGCTATCGTGGCTGGCCACGACGGGCGTTCCTTGCGCAGCTGTGCTCGACGTTGTCACTGAAGCGG
GAAGGGACTGGCTGCTATTGGGCGAAGTGCCGGGGCAGGATCTCCTGTCATCTCACCTTGCTCCTGCCGA
GAAAGTATCCATCATGGCTGATGCAATGCGGCGGCTGCATACGCTTGATCCGGCTACCTGCCCATTCGAC
CACCAAGCGAAACATCGCATCGAGCGAGCACGTACTCGGATGGAAGCCGGTCTTGTCGATCAGGATGATC
TGGACGAAGAGCATCAGGGGCTCGCGCCAGCCGAACTGTTCGCCAGGCTCAAGGCGCGCATGCCCGACGG
CGAGGATCTCGTCGTGACCCATGGCGATGCCTGCTTGCCGAATATCATGGTGGAAAATGGCCGCTTTTCT
GGATTCATCGACTGTGGCCGGCTGGGTGTGGCGGACCGCTATCAGGACATAGCGTTGGCTACCCGTGATA
TTGCTGAAGAGCTTGGCGGCGAATGGGCTGACCGCTTCCTCGTGCTTTACGGTATCGCCGCTCCCGATTC
GCAGCGCATCGCCTTCTATCGCCTTCTTGACGAGTTCTTCTGAGCGGGACTCTGGGGTTCGAAATGACCG
ACCAAGCGACGCCCAACCTGCCATCACGAGATTTCGATTCCACCGCCGCCTTCTATGAAAGGTTGGGCTT
CGGAATCGTTTTCCGGGACGCCGGCTGGATGATCCTCCAGCGCGGGGATCTCATGCTGGAGTTCTTCGCC
CACCCCAACTTGTTTATTGCAGCTTATAATGGTTACAAATAAAGCAATAGCATCACAAATTTCACAAATA
AAGCATTTTTTTCACTGCATTCTAGTTGTGGTTTGTCCAAACTCATCAATGTATCTTATCATGTCTGTAT
ACCGTCGACCTCTAGCTAGAGCTTGGCGTAATCATGGTCATAGCTGTTTCCTGTGTGAAATTGTTATCCG
CTCACAATTCCACACAACATACGAGCCGGAAGCATAAAGTGTAAAGCCTGGGGTGCCTAATGAGTGAGCT
AACTCACATTAATTGCGTTGCGCTCACTGCCCGCTTTCCAGTCGGGAAACCTGTCGTGCCAGCTGCATTA
ATGAATCGGCCAACGCGCGGGGAGAGGCGGTTTGCGTATTGGGCGCTCTTCCGCTTCCTCGCTCACTGAC
TCGCTGCGCTCGGTCGTTCGGCTGCGGCGAGCGGTATCAGCTCACTCAAAGGCGGTAATACGGTTATCCA
CAGAATCAGGGGATAACGCAGGAAAGAACATGTGAGCAAAAGGCCAGCAAAAGGCCAGGAACCGTAAAAA
GGCCGCGTTGCTGGCGTTTTTCCATAGGCTCCGCCCCCCTGACGAGCATCACAAAAATCGACGCTCAAGT
CAGAGGTGGCGAAACCCGACAGGACTATAAAGATACCAGGCGTTTCCCCCTGGAAGCTCCCTCGTGCGCT
CTCCTGTTCCGACCCTGCCGCTTACCGGATACCTGTCCGCCTTTCTCCCTTCGGGAAGCGTGGCGCTTTC
TCATAGCTCACGCTGTAGGTATCTCAGTTCGGTGTAGGTCGTTCGCTCCAAGCTGGGCTGTGTGCACGAA
CCCCCCGTTCAGCCCGACCGCTGCGCCTTATCCGGTAACTATCGTCTTGAGTCCAACCCGGTAAGACACG
ACTTATCGCCACTGGCAGCAGCCACTGGTAACAGGATTAGCAGAGCGAGGTATGTAGGCGGTGCTACAGA
GTTCTTGAAGTGGTGGCCTAACTACGGCTACACTAGAAGAACAGTATTTGGTATCTGCGCTCTGCTGAAG
CCAGTTACCTTCGGAAAAAGAGTTGGTAGCTCTTGATCCGGCAAACAAACCACCGCTGGTAGCGGTGGTT
TTTTTGTTTGCAAGCAGCAGATTACGCGCAGAAAAAAAGGATCTCAAGAAGATCCTTTGATCTTTTCTAC
GGGGTCTGACGCTCAGTGGAACGAAAACTCACGTTAAGGGATTTTGGTCATGAGATTATCAAAAAGGATC
TTCACCTAGATCCTTTTAAATTAAAAATGAAGTTTTAAATCAATCTAAAGTATATATGAGTAAACTTGGT
CTGACAGTTACCAATGCTTAATCAGTGAGGCACCTATCTCAGCGATCTGTCTATTTCGTTCATCCATAGT
TGCCTGACTCCCCGTCGTGTAGATAACTACGATACGGGAGGGCTTACCATCTGGCCCCAGTGCTGCAATG
ATACCGCGAGACCCACGCTCACCGGCTCCAGATTTATCAGCAATAAACCAGCCAGCCGGAAGGGCCGAGC
GCAGAAGTGGTCCTGCAACTTTATCCGCCTCCATCCAGTCTATTAATTGTTGCCGGGAAGCTAGAGTAAG
TAGTTCGCCAGTTAATAGTTTGCGCAACGTTGTTGCCATTGCTACAGGCATCGTGGTGTCACGCTCGTCG
TTTGGTATGGCTTCATTCAGCTCCGGTTCCCAACGATCAAGGCGAGTTACATGATCCCCCATGTTGTGCA
AAAAAGCGGTTAGCTCCTTCGGTCCTCCGATCGTTGTCAGAAGTAAGTTGGCCGCAGTGTTATCACTCAT
GGTTATGGCAGCACTGCATAATTCTCTTACTGTCATGCCATCCGTAAGATGCTTTTCTGTGACTGGTGAG
TACTCAACCAAGTCATTCTGAGAATAGTGTATGCGGCGACCGAGTTGCTCTTGCCCGGCGTCAATACGGG
ATAATACCGCGCCACATAGCAGAACTTTAAAAGTGCTCATCATTGGAAAACGTTCTTCGGGGCGAAAACT
CTCAAGGATCTTACCGCTGTTGAGATCCAGTTCGATGTAACCCACTCGTGCACCCAACTGATCTTCAGCA
TCTTTTACTTTCACCAGCGTTTCTGGGTGAGCAAAAACAGGAAGGCAAAATGCCGCAAAAAAGGGAATAA
GGGCGACACGGAAATGTTGAATACTCATACTCTTCCTTTTTCAATATTATTGAAGCATTTATCAGGGTTA
TTGTCTCATGAGCGGATACATATTTGAATGTATTTAGAAAAATAAACAAATAGGGGTTCCGCGCACATTT
CCCCGAAAAGTGCCA
